LOCUS       Exported 6966 bp ds-DNA circular SYN 12-MAY-2021
DEFINITION  Dox-inducible lentivral vector expressing mCherry red fluorescent
            protein.
ACCESSION   .
VERSION     .
KEYWORDS    pHAGE2-TetOminiCMV-mCherry
SOURCE      synthetic DNA construct
  ORGANISM  synthetic DNA construct
REFERENCE   1 (bases 1 to 6966)
  AUTHORS   Velychko S, Adachi K, Kim KP, Hou Y, MacCarthy CM, Wu G, Scholer HR
  TITLE     Excluding Oct4 from Yamanaka Cocktail Unleashes the Developmental
            Potential of iPSCs.
  JOURNAL   Cell Stem Cell. 2019 Oct 30. pii: S1934-5909(19)30423-0. doi:
            10.1016/j.stem.2019.10.002.
  PUBMED    31708402
REFERENCE   2 (bases 1 to 6966)
  AUTHORS   .
  TITLE     Direct Submission
  JOURNAL   Exported May 12, 2021 from SnapGene Server 1.1.58
            http://www.snapgene.com
FEATURES             Location/Qualifiers
     source          1..6966
                     /organism="synthetic DNA construct"
                     /mol_type="other DNA"
     protein_bind    2..272
                     /label=tetracycline response element
                     /bound_moiety="tetracycline repressor TetR"
                     /note="contains seven copies of the tetracycline operator
                     tetO"
     primer_bind     340..364
                     /label=LNCX
                     /note="Human CMV promoter, forward primer"
     CDS             435..1145
                     /codon_start=1
                     /product="monomeric derivative of DsRed fluorescent protein
                     (Shaner et al., 2004)"
                     /label=mCherry
                     /note="mammalian codon-optimized"
                     /translation="MVSKGEEDNMAIIKEFMRFKVHMEGSVNGHEFEIEGEGEGRPYEG
                     TQTAKLKVTKGGPLPFAWDILSPQFMYGSKAYVKHPADIPDYLKLSFPEGFKWERVMNF
                     EDGGVVTVTQDSSLQDGEFIYKVKLRGTNFPSDGPVMQKKTMGWEASSERMYPEDGALK
                     GEIKQRLKLKDGGHYDAEVKTTYKAKKPVQLPGAYNVNIKLDITSHNEDYTIVEQYERA
                     EGRHSTGGMDELYK"
     primer_bind     complement(580..598)
                     /label=mCherry-R
                     /note="mCherry, reverse primer"
     primer_bind     848..867
                     /label=mCherry-F
                     /note="mCherry, forward primer"
     misc_feature    1159..1747
                     /label=WPRE
                     /note="woodchuck hepatitis virus posttranscriptional
                     regulatory element"
     primer_bind     complement(1212..1232)
                     /label=WPRE-R
                     /note="WPRE, reverse primer"
     CDS             complement(1630..1641)
                     /codon_start=1
                     /product="Factor Xa recognition and cleavage site"
                     /label=Factor Xa site
                     /translation="IEGR"
     LTR             1895..2075
                     /label=5' LTR (truncated)
                     /note="truncated 5' long terminal repeat (LTR) from HIV-1"
     primer_bind     complement(2122..2140)
                     /label=pBRforEco
                     /note="pBR322 vectors, upsteam of EcoRI site, forward
                     primer"
     promoter        2208..2312
                     /gene="bla"
                     /label=AmpR promoter
     CDS             2313..3173
                     /codon_start=1
                     /gene="bla"
                     /product="beta-lactamase"
                     /label=AmpR
                     /note="confers resistance to ampicillin, carbenicillin, and
                     related antibiotics"
                     /translation="MSIQHFRVALIPFFAAFCLPVFAHPETLVKVKDAEDQLGARVGYI
                     ELDLNSGKILESFRPEERFPMMSTFKVLLCGAVLSRVDAGQEQLGRRIHYSQNDLVEYS
                     PVTEKHLTDGMTVRELCSAAITMSDNTAANLLLTTIGGPKELTAFLHNMGDHVTRLDRW
                     EPELNEAIPNDERDTTMPVAMATTLRKLLTGELLTLASRQQLIDWMEADKVAGPLLRSA
                     LPAGWFIADKSGAGERGSRGIIAALGPDGKPSRIVVIYTTGSQATMDERNRQIAEIGAS
                     LIKHW"
     primer_bind     complement(2531..2550)
                     /label=Amp-R
                     /note="Ampicillin resistance gene, reverse primer"
     rep_origin      3344..3932
                     /direction=RIGHT
                     /label=ori
                     /note="high-copy-number ColE1/pMB1/pBR322/pUC origin of
                     replication"
     primer_bind     3833..3852
                     /label=pBR322ori-F
                     /note="pBR322 origin, forward primer"
     primer_bind     4086..4103
                     /label=L4440
                     /note="L4440 vector, forward primer"
     primer_bind     4195..4214
                     /label=SV40pro-F
                     /note="SV40 promoter/origin, forward primer"
     protein_bind    4343..4364
                     /label=CAP binding site
                     /bound_moiety="E. coli catabolite activator protein"
                     /note="CAP binding activates transcription in the presence
                     of cAMP."
     promoter        4379..4409
                     /label=lac promoter
                     /note="promoter for the E. coli lac operon"
     protein_bind    4417..4433
                     /label=lac operator
                     /bound_moiety="lac repressor encoded by lacI"
                     /note="The lac repressor binds to the lac operator to
                     inhibit transcription in E. coli. This inhibition can be
                     relieved by adding lactose or
                     isopropyl-beta-D-thiogalactopyranoside (IPTG)."
     primer_bind     4422..4444
                     /label=M13/pUC Reverse
                     /note="In lacZ gene"
     primer_bind     4441..4457
                     /label=M13 rev
                     /note="common sequencing primer, one of multiple similar
                     variants"
     primer_bind     4441..4457
                     /label=M13 Reverse
                     /note="In lacZ gene. Also called M13-rev"
     primer_bind     4507..4526
                     /label=EBV-rev
                     /note="SV40 polyA terminator, reverse primer"
     LTR             4718..5351
                     /label=3' LTR
                     /note="3' long terminal repeat (LTR) from HIV-1"
     misc_feature    5398..5523
                     /label=HIV-1 Psi
                     /note="packaging signal of human immunodeficiency virus
                     type 1"
     misc_feature    6020..6253
                     /label=RRE
                     /note="The Rev response element (RRE) of HIV-1 allows for
                     Rev-dependent mRNA export from the nucleus to the
                     cytoplasm."
     CDS             6438..6482
                     /codon_start=1
                     /product="antigenic peptide corresponding to amino acids
                     655 to 669 of the HIV envelope protein gp41 (Lutje Hulsik
                     et al., 2013)"
                     /label=gp41 peptide
                     /note="recognized by the 2H10 single-chain llama nanobody"
                     /translation="KNEQELLELDKWASL"
     misc_feature    6775..6892
                     /label=cPPT/CTS
                     /note="central polypurine tract and central termination
                     sequence of HIV-1"
ORIGIN
        1 ctccctatca gtgatagaga aaagtgaaag tcgagtttac cactccctat cagtgataga
       61 gaaaagtgaa agtcgagttt accactccct atcagtgata gagaaaagtg aaagtcgagt
      121 ttaccactcc ctatcagtga tagagaaaag tgaaagtcga gtttaccact ccctatcagt
      181 gatagagaaa agtgaaagtc gagtttacca ctccctatca gtgatagaga aaagtgaaag
      241 tcgagtttac cactccctat cagtgataga gaaaagtgaa agtcgagctc ggtacccggg
      301 tcgaggtagg catgtacggt gggaggccta tataagcaga gctcgtttag tgaaccgtca
      361 gatcgcctgg agacgccatc cacgctgttt tgacctccat agaagacacc gggaccgatc
      421 cagcctgcgg ccgcatggtg agcaagggcg aggaggataa catggccatc atcaaggagt
      481 tcatgcgctt caaggtgcac atggagggct ccgtgaacgg ccacgagttc gagatcgagg
      541 gcgagggcga gggccgcccc tacgagggca cccagaccgc caagctgaag gtgaccaagg
      601 gtggccccct gcccttcgcc tgggacatcc tgtcccctca gttcatgtac ggctccaagg
      661 cctacgtgaa gcaccccgcc gacatccccg actacttgaa gctgtccttc cccgagggct
      721 tcaagtggga gcgcgtgatg aacttcgagg acggcggcgt ggtgaccgtg acccaggact
      781 cctccctgca ggacggcgag ttcatctaca aggtgaagct gcgcggcacc aacttcccct
      841 ccgacggccc cgtaatgcag aagaagacca tgggctggga ggcctcctcc gagcggatgt
      901 accccgagga cggcgccctg aagggcgaga tcaagcagag gctgaagctg aaggacggcg
      961 gccactacga cgctgaggtc aagaccacct acaaggccaa gaagcccgtg cagctgcccg
     1021 gcgcctacaa cgtcaacatc aagttggaca tcacctccca caacgaggac tacaccatcg
     1081 tggaacagta cgaacgcgcc gagggccgcc actccaccgg cggcatggac gagctgtaca
     1141 agtaaatcga tagatcctaa tcaacctctg gattacaaaa tttgtgaaag attgactggt
     1201 attcttaact atgttgctcc ttttacgcta tgtggatacg ctgctttaat gcctttgtat
     1261 catgctattg cttcccgtat ggctttcatt ttctcctcct tgtataaatc ctggttgctg
     1321 tctctttatg aggagttgtg gcccgttgtc aggcaacgtg gcgtggtgtg cactgtgttt
     1381 gctgacgcaa cccccactgg ttggggcatt gccaccacct gtcagctcct ttccgggact
     1441 ttcgctttcc ccctccctat tgccacggcg gaactcatcg ccgcctgcct tgcccgctgc
     1501 tggacagggg ctcggctgtt gggcactgac aattccgtgg tgttgtcggg gaaatcatcg
     1561 tcctttcctt ggctgctcgc ctgtgttgcc acctggattc tgcgcgggac gtccttctgc
     1621 tacgtccctt cggccctcaa tccagcggac cttccttccc gcggcctgct gccggctctg
     1681 cggcctcttc cgcgtcttcg ccttcgccct cagacgagtc ggatctccct ttgggccgcc
     1741 tccccgcctg gtacctttaa gaccaatgac ttacaaggca gctgtagatc ttagccactt
     1801 tttaaaagaa aaggggggac tggaagggct aattcactcc caacgaagac aagatcacct
     1861 gcaggacagg cgcgccctgc tttttgcttg tactgggtct ctctggttag accagatctg
     1921 agcctgggag ctctctggct aactagggaa cccactgctt aagcctcaat aaagcttgcc
     1981 ttgagtgctt caagtagtgt gtgcccgtct gttgtgtgac tctggtaact agagatccct
     2041 cagacccttt tagtcagtgt ggaaaatctc tagcacccgg gcgattaagg aaagggctag
     2101 atcattcttg aagacgaaag ggcctcgtga tacgcctatt tttataggtt aatgtcatga
     2161 taataatggt ttcttagacg tcaggtggca cttttcgggg aaatgtgcgc ggaaccccta
     2221 tttgtttatt tttctaaata cattcaaata tgtatccgct catgagacaa taaccctgat
     2281 aaatgcttca ataatattga aaaaggaaga gtatgagtat tcaacatttc cgtgtcgccc
     2341 ttattccctt ttttgcggca ttttgccttc ctgtttttgc tcacccagaa acgctggtga
     2401 aagtaaaaga tgctgaagat cagttgggtg cacgagtggg ttacatcgaa ctggatctca
     2461 acagcggtaa gatccttgag agttttcgcc ccgaagaacg ttttccaatg atgagcactt
     2521 ttaaagttct gctatgtggc gcggtattat cccgtgttga cgccgggcaa gagcaactcg
     2581 gtcgccgcat acactattct cagaatgact tggttgagta ctcaccagtc acagaaaagc
     2641 atcttacgga tggcatgaca gtaagagaat tatgcagtgc tgccataacc atgagtgata
     2701 acactgcggc caacttactt ctgacaacga tcggaggacc gaaggagcta accgcttttt
     2761 tgcacaacat gggggatcat gtaactcgcc ttgatcgttg ggaaccggag ctgaatgaag
     2821 ccataccaaa cgacgagcgt gacaccacga tgcctgtagc aatggcaaca acgttgcgca
     2881 aactattaac tggcgaacta cttactctag cttcccggca acaattaata gactggatgg
     2941 aggcggataa agttgcagga ccacttctgc gctcggccct tccggctggc tggtttattg
     3001 ctgataaatc tggagccggt gagcgtgggt ctcgcggtat cattgcagca ctggggccag
     3061 atggtaagcc ctcccgtatc gtagttatct acacgacggg gagtcaggca actatggatg
     3121 aacgaaatag acagatcgct gagataggtg cctcactgat taagcattgg taactgtcag
     3181 accaagttta ctcatatata ctttagattg atttaaaact tcatttttaa tttaaaagga
     3241 tctaggtgaa gatccttttt gataatctca tgaccaaaat cccttaacgt gagttttcgt
     3301 tccactgagc gtcagacccc gtagaaaaga tcaaaggatc ttcttgagat cctttttttc
     3361 tgcgcgtaat ctgctgcttg caaacaaaaa aaccaccgct accagcggtg gtttgtttgc
     3421 cggatcaaga gctaccaact ctttttccga aggtaactgg cttcagcaga gcgcagatac
     3481 caaatactgt tcttctagtg tagccgtagt taggccacca cttcaagaac tctgtagcac
     3541 cgcctacata cctcgctctg ctaatcctgt taccagtggc tgctgccagt ggcgataagt
     3601 cgtgtcttac cgggttggac tcaagacgat agttaccgga taaggcgcag cggtcgggct
     3661 gaacgggggg ttcgtgcaca cagcccagct tggagcgaac gacctacacc gaactgagat
     3721 acctacagcg tgagctatga gaaagcgcca cgcttcccga agggagaaag gcggacaggt
     3781 atccggtaag cggcagggtc ggaacaggag agcgcacgag ggagcttcca gggggaaacg
     3841 cctggtatct ttatagtcct gtcgggtttc gccacctctg acttgagcgt cgatttttgt
     3901 gatgctcgtc aggggggcgg agcctatgga aaaacgccag caacgcggcc tttttacggt
     3961 tcctggcctt ttgctggcct tttgctcaca tgttctttcc tgcgttatcc cctgattctg
     4021 tggataaccg tattaccgcc tttgagtgag ctgataccgc tcgccgcagc cgaacgaccg
     4081 agcgcagcga gtcagtgagc gaggaagcgg aagagcgccc aatacgcaaa ccgcctctcc
     4141 ccgcgcgttg gccgattcat taatgcagca agctcatggc tgactaattt tttttattta
     4201 tgcagaggcc gaggccgcct cggcctctga gctattccag aagtagtgag gaggcttttt
     4261 tggaggccta ggcttttgca aaaagctccc cgtggcacga caggtttccc gactggaaag
     4321 cgggcagtga gcgcaacgca attaatgtga gttagctcac tcattaggca ccccaggctt
     4381 tacactttat gcttccggct cgtatgttgt gtggaattgt gagcggataa caatttcaca
     4441 caggaaacag ctatgacatg attacgaatt tcacaaataa agcatttttt tcactgcatt
     4501 ctagttgtgg tttgtccaaa ctcatcaatg tatcttatca tgtctggatc aactggataa
     4561 ctcaagctaa ccaaaatcat cccaaacttc ccaccccata ccctattacc actgccaatt
     4621 acctgtggtt tcatttactc taaacctgtg attcctctga attattttca ttttaaagaa
     4681 attgtatttg ttaaatatgt actacaaact tagtagttgg aagggctaat tcactcccaa
     4741 agaagacaag atatccttga tctgtggatc taccacacac aaggctactt ccctgattag
     4801 cagaactaca caccagggcc aggggtcaga tatccactga cctttggatg gtgctacaag
     4861 ctagtaccag ttgagccaga taaggtagaa gaggccaata aaggagagaa caccagcttg
     4921 ttacaccctg tgagcctgca tgggatggat gacccggaga gagaagtgtt agagtggagg
     4981 tttgacagcc gcctagcatt tcatcacgtg gcccgagagc tgcatccgga gtacttcaag
     5041 aactgctgat atcgagcttg ctacaaggga ctttccgctg gggactttcc agggaggcgt
     5101 ggcctgggcg ggactgggga gtggcgagcc ctcagatcct gcatataagc agctgctttt
     5161 tgcctgtact gggtctctct ggttagacca gatctgagcc tgggagctct ctggctaact
     5221 agggaaccca ctgcttaagc ctcaataaag cttgccttga gtgcttcaag tagtgtgtgc
     5281 ccgtctgttg tgtgactctg gtaactagag atccctcaga cccttttagt cagtgtggaa
     5341 aatctctagc agtggcgccc gaacagggac ttgaaagcga aagggaaacc agaggagctc
     5401 tctcgacgca ggactcggct tgctgaagcg cgcacggcaa gaggcgaggg gcggcgactg
     5461 gtgagtacgc caaaaatttt gactagcgga ggctagaagg agagagatgg gtgcgagagc
     5521 gtcagtatta agcgggggag aattagatcg cgatgggaaa aaattcggtt aaggccaggg
     5581 ggaaagaaaa aatataaatt aaaacatata gtatgggcaa gcagggagct agaacgattc
     5641 gcagttaatc ctggcctgtt agaaacatca gaaggctgta gacaaatact gggacagcta
     5701 caaccatccc ttcagacagg atcagaagaa cttagatcat tatataatac agtagcaacc
     5761 ctctattgtg tgcatcaaag gatagagata aaagacacca aggaagcttt agacaagata
     5821 gaggaagagc aaaacaaaag taagaccacc gcacagcaag cggccggccg ctgatcttca
     5881 gacctggagg aggagatatg agggacaatt ggagaagtga attatataaa tataaagtag
     5941 taaaaattga accattagga gtagcaccca ccaaggcaaa gagaagagtg gtgcagagag
     6001 aaaaaagagc agtgggaata ggagctttgt tccttgggtt cttgggagca gcaggaagca
     6061 ctatgggcgc agcgtcaatg acgctgacgg tacaggccag acaattattg tctggtatag
     6121 tgcagcagca gaacaatttg ctgagggcta ttgaggcgca acagcatctg ttgcaactca
     6181 cagtctgggg catcaagcag ctccaggcaa gaatcctggc tgtggaaaga tacctaaagg
     6241 atcaacagct cctggggatt tggggttgct ctggaaaact catttgcacc actgctgtgc
     6301 cttggaatgc tagttggagt aataaatctc tggaacagat ttggaatcac acgacctgga
     6361 tggagtggga cagagaaatt aacaattaca caagcttaat acactcctta attgaagaat
     6421 cgcaaaacca gcaagaaaag aatgaacaag aattattgga attagataaa tgggcaagtt
     6481 tgtggaattg gtttaacata acaaattggc tgtggtatat aaaattattc ataatgatag
     6541 taggaggctt ggtaggttta agaatagttt ttgctgtact ttctatagtg aatagagtta
     6601 ggcagggata ttcaccatta tcgtttcaga cccacctccc aaccccgagg ggacccgaca
     6661 ggcccgaagg aatagaagaa gaaggtggag agagagacag agacagatcc attcgattag
     6721 tgaacggatc tcgacggtat cgccgaattc acaaatggca gtattcatcc acaattttaa
     6781 aagaaaaggg gggattgggg ggtacagtgc aggggaaaga atagtagaca taatagcaac
     6841 agacatacaa actaaagaat tacaaaaaca aattacaaaa attcaaaatt ttcgggttta
     6901 ttacagggac agcagagatc cagtttggac tagtccacac cctaactgac acactcgagt
     6961 ttacca
//
