[The description below was written by a language model from this plasmid's Addgene catalogue record and the feature table of its GenBank file.]
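Description:
pHAGE2-TetOminiCMV-mCherry is a 6,966 bp HIV-1-derived lentiviral transfer vector built on the pHAGE2 backbone, designed for doxycycline-inducible expression of the red fluorescent protein mCherry in transduced mammalian cells. It is propagated in E. coli through a high-copy ColE1/pUC-type origin and selected with ampicillin via the bla gene. The record lists a recombination-deficient strain for growth, as is usual for plasmids carrying repeated LTR sequences. No mammalian selection marker is annotated.

The expression cassette begins with a tetracycline response element containing seven tetO operator copies. According to the construct name, and consistent with a CMV-promoter primer site just downstream, this is coupled to a minimal CMV promoter. Such a promoter has little activity on its own and requires a tetracycline-controlled transactivator, which this plasmid does not encode and which must be supplied separately. The stated purpose indicates induction by doxycycline. The promoter drives a mammalian codon-optimized mCherry coding sequence, followed by a WPRE that enhances transcript stability and expression.

The viral elements comprise a full-length HIV-1 LTR, the Psi packaging signal, the RRE for Rev-dependent nuclear export of the genomic RNA, and the cPPT/CTS. The cassette is followed by a truncated LTR. The automated "5′" and "3′" LTR labels appear swapped relative to their positions in the vector genome. Annotations such as the gp41 peptide and Factor Xa site are incidental sequence matches within viral or WPRE sequence. Packaging functions must be provided in trans.

The associated publication concerns iPSC reprogramming, where a vector like this would plausibly serve as a fluorescent control or reporter for inducible lentiviral expression, although the record does not state its specific role.
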