Addgene plasmid #136615: pHAGE2-TetOminiCMV-mCherry
Purpose: Dox-inducible lentivral vector expressing mCherry red fluorescent protein
Depositing lab: Hans Schöler. Depositing organization: Max Planck Institute for Molecular Biomedicine. Publication: Excluding Oct4 from Yamanaka Cocktail Unleashes the Developmental Potential of iPSCs. Velychko S, Adachi K, Kim KP, Hou Y, MacCarthy CM, Wu G, Scholer HR. Cell Stem Cell. 2019 Oct 30. pii: S1934-5909(19)30423-0. doi: 10.1016/j.stem.2019.10.002. PubMed 31708402.
Backbone
  Vector backbone: pHAGE2
  Backbone size w/o insert (bp): 6000
  Total vector size (bp): 6966
  Vector type: Bacterial Expression, Lentiviral
Growth in bacteria
  Bacterial resistance: Ampicillin, 100 μg/mL
  Growth temperature: 37°C
  Growth strain: NEB Stable
  Copy number: High Copy
Gene/Insert
  Gene/Insert name: mCherry
  Insert size (bp): 710
Terms and licenses: Academic/Nonprofit Terms; Industry Terms: Not Available to Industry
How to cite: pHAGE2-TetOminiCMV-mCherry was a gift from Hans Schöler (Addgene plasmid # 136615 ; http://n2t.net/addgene:136615 ; RRID:Addgene_136615)
